Addgene plasmid #36735: TAL2307
Depositing lab: Keith Joung. Depositing organization: Massachusetts General Hospital. Publication: FLASH assembly of TALENs for high-throughput genome editing. Reyon D, Tsai SQ, Khayter C, Foden JA, Sander JD, Joung JK. Nat Biotechnol. 2012 Apr 8. doi: 10.1038/nbt.2170. PubMed 22484455.
Backbone
  Vector backbone: JDS71
  Backbone manufacturer: Joung lab (Addgene Plasmid # 32287)
  Backbone size w/o insert (bp): 6447
  Vector type: Mammalian, T7 for in vitro mRNA synthesis
Growth in bacteria
  Bacterial resistance: Ampicillin, 100 μg/mL
  Growth temperature: 37°C
  Growth strain: XL1 Blue
  Copy number: High Copy
Gene/Insert
  Gene/Insert name: ERCC2-TALEN_Right (alt name: ERCC2)
  Species: H. sapiens (human)
  Insert size (bp): 1436
  Entrez Gene: Ercc2 (a.k.a. AA407812, AU020867, AW240756, CXPD, Ercc-2, Mhdarco15, RCO015, XPD)
  Promoter: CMV
  Tag / fusion protein: 3X Flag (N terminal on backbone); WT FOKI (C terminal on backbone)
  Cloning method: Restriction Enzyme; 5′ cloning site BsmBI (destroyed during cloning); 3′ cloning site BsmBI (destroyed during cloning)
  Sequencing primers: 5′ CMV-F; 3′ BGH-rev
Terms and licenses: Academic/Nonprofit Terms; Industry Terms: Not Available to Industry
Depositor comments: Target binding site: TAGCGAGCGCGACCCC It is strongly recommended that users perform a diagnostic digest to verify this plasmid prior to use. For example, a double digest of the plasmid with BamHI and KpnI should result in two bands at 2.2kb and 5.9kb.
How to cite: TAL2307 was a gift from Keith Joung (Addgene plasmid # 36735 ; http://n2t.net/addgene:36735 ; RRID:Addgene_36735)
