[The description below was written by a language model from this plasmid's Addgene catalogue record.]
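Description:
TAL2307 is a mammalian expression plasmid encoding the right-hand monomer of a TALEN pair directed against the human ERCC2 (XPD) gene. It is built on the JDS71 backbone, a TALEN expression vector of about 6.4 kb into which a custom TAL effector repeat array of roughly 1.4 kb was inserted through BsmBI sites that were destroyed during cloning. The array was produced by the FLASH assembly method for high-throughput TALEN construction. The plasmid is maintained in E. coli at high copy number under ampicillin selection. The record does not name the origin of replication, and no feature table is provided.

Expression is driven by the CMV promoter for transient expression in mammalian cells. The vector type also lists a T7 promoter, which allows in vitro synthesis of mRNA, for example for direct delivery of the nuclease transcript. The backbone supplies the flanking parts of the fusion protein: an N-terminal 3X FLAG epitope for detection and a C-terminal wild-type FokI nuclease domain. The use of a BGH reverse sequencing primer suggests a bovine growth hormone polyadenylation region downstream of the coding sequence.

FokI cleaves only as a dimer, so this construct is meant to be used with the matching left-hand ERCC2 TALEN. The two proteins then bind opposing half-sites and generate a double-strand break in the spacer between them. Repair of that break can introduce indel mutations or support homology-directed editing at the ERCC2 locus. The Entrez entry linked in the record carries mouse-style gene aliases, although the insert species is listed as human. The depositor advises verifying the plasmid by diagnostic digest before use.
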