>Addgene plasmid #36735 | TAL2307 | depositor partial sequence | sequence record 45928 | TAL2307 sequence 1436 bps
GAACCTGACCCCAGACCAGGTAGTCGCAATCGCGTCGAACATTGGGGGAAAGCAAGCCCTGGAAACCGTG
CAAAGGTTGTTGCCGGTCCTTTGTCAAGACCACGGCCTTACACCGGAGCAAGTCGTGGCCATTGCAAATA
ATAACGGTGGCAAACAGGCTCTTGAGACGGTTCAGAGACTTCTCCCAGTTCTCTGTCAAGCCCACGGGCT
GACTCCCGATCAAGTTGTAGCGATTGCGTCGCATGACGGAGGGAAACAAGCATTGGAGACTGTCCAACGG
CTCCTTCCCGTGTTGTGTCAAGCCCACGGTTTGACGCCTGCACAAGTGGTCGCCATCGCCAACAACAACG
GCGGTAAGCAGGCGCTGGAAACAGTACAGCGCCTGCTGCCTGTACTGTGCCAGGATCATGGACTGACCCC
AGACCAGGTAGTCGCAATCGCGTCGAACATTGGGGGAAAGCAAGCCCTGGAAACCGTGCAAAGGTTGTTG
CCGGTCCTTTGTCAAGACCACGGCCTTACACCGGAGCAAGTCGTGGCCATTGCAAATAATAACGGTGGCA
AACAGGCTCTTGAGACGGTTCAGAGACTTCTCCCAGTTCTCTGTCAAGCCCACGGGCTGACTCCCGATCA
AGTTGTAGCGATTGCGTCGCATGACGGAGGGAAACAAGCATTGGAGACTGTCCAACGGCTCCTTCCCGTG
TTGTGTCAAGCCCACGGTTTGACGCCTGCACAAGTGGTCGCCATCGCCAACAACAACGGCGGTAAGCAGG
CGCTGGAAACAGTACAGCGCCTGCTGCCTGTACTGTGCCAGGATCATGGACTGACCCCAGACCAGGTAGT
CGCAATCGCGTCACATGACGGGGGAAAGCAAGCCCTGGAAACCGTGCAAAGGTTGTTGCCGGTCCTTTGT
CAAGACCACGGCCTTACACCGGAGCAAGTCGTGGCCATTGCAAATAATAACGGTGGCAAACAGGCTCTTG
AGACGGTTCAGAGACTTCTCCCAGTTCTCTGTCAAGCCCACGGGCTGACTCCCGATCAAGTTGTAGCGAT
TGCGTCGAACATTGGAGGGAAACAAGCATTGGAGACTGTCCAACGGCTCCTTCCCGTGTTGTGTCAAGCC
CACGGTTTGACGCCTGCACAAGTGGTCGCCATCGCCAGCCATGATGGCGGTAAGCAGGCGCTGGAAACAG
TACAGCGCCTGCTGCCTGTACTGTGCCAGGATCATGGACTGACCCCAGACCAGGTAGTCGCAATCGCGTC
ACATGACGGGGGAAAGCAAGCCCTGGAAACCGTGCAAAGGTTGTTGCCGGTCCTTTGTCAAGACCACGGC
CTTACACCGGAGCAAGTCGTGGCCATTGCATCCCACGACGGTGGCAAACAGGCTCTTGAGACGGTTCAGA
GACTTCTCCCAGTTCTCTGTCAAGCCCACGGGCTGA
