>Addgene plasmid #36735 | TAL2307 | addgene partial sequence | sequence record 48013 | CMV-F 5'-CGCAAATGGGCGGTAGGCGTG-3'
AATTAATACGACTCACTTATAGGGAGACCCAAGCTGGCTAGCACCATGGACTACAAAGACCATGACGGTG
ATTATAAAGATCATGACATCGATTACAAGGATGACGATGACAAGATGGCCCCCAAGAAGAAGAGGAAGGT
GGGCATTCACCGCGGGGTACCTATGGTGGACTTGAGGACACTCGGTTATTCGCAACAGCAACAGGAGAAA
ATCAAGCCTAAGGTCAGGAGCACCGTCGCGCAACACCACGAGGCGCTTGTGGGGCATGGCTTCACTCATG
CGCATATTGTCGCGCTTTCACAGCACCCTGCGGCGCTTGGGACGGTGGCTGTCAAATACCAAGATATGAT
TGCGGCCCTGCCCGAAGCCACGCACGAGGCAATTGTAGGGGTCGGTAAACAGTGGTCGGGAGCGCGAGCA
CTTGAGGCGCTGCTGACTGTGGCGGGTGAGCTTAGGGGGCCTCCGCTCCAGCTCGACACCGGGCAGCTGC
TGAAGATCGCGAAGAGAGGGGGAGTAACAGCGGTAGAGGCAGTGCACGCCTGGCGCAATGCGCTCACCGG
GGCCCCCTTGAACCTGACCCCAGACCAGGTAGTCGCAATCGCGTCGAACATTGGGGGAAAGCAAGCCCTG
GAAACCGTGCAAAGGTTGTTGCCGGTCCTTTGTCAAGACCACGGCCTTACACCGGAGCAAGTCGTGGCCA
TTGCAAATAATAACGGTGGCAAACAGGCTCTTGAGACGGTTCAGAGACTTCTCCCAGTTCTCTGTCAAGC
CCACGGGCTGACTCCCGATCAAGTTGTAGCGATTGCGTCGCATGACGGAGGG
